>Addgene plasmid #60775 | pZS1[GalS-T,TreR-T] | depositor full sequence | sequence record 97757 | pZS1[GalS-T,TreR-T] sequence 6222 bps
TCAGGACAGGGTGGCGGGGATGATGATTTGTTGCGGTTCGCTGCGCCCGGTTACCTGCGCGATCAACTGG
CAAGCCGCCTGGCGTCCAGCTTCGGCGTAACCGGGATCTACGGTTACGATCTCCGGATGGAGGAATTTCA
TTAACGGCGTATTACCGACGCTCGCCAGTTGCAAGGTGTCGATGCGTTGCTCTTGCAGGTATTTACTTGC
GCCAAGTGCCAGCGTGTCGGTTGCGCACAGTAAGGCGGTAGTTTCAGGCGTAATCACTTTTGCAACGTTC
TCATAGCCTTGCTTCATAGCAAGCCCTGGCAGGGCGGCAACGGGATGCAGTTTATGCGCTTTGCAGAACG
CCAGGTAGGCTTCGTGACGTCGCTTACCGGTTGTCACGTCACTGTGCGGCACGCCGAGATAACTGATATT
ACGATGCCCCTGGTCATACAGCCGTTGCATCAGGATTTTGATTGCCCCTTCGTCGTCATAACAGACCGAA
GCAAAGCCTTTTGCGTCACGCGCCAGCAGAACCAGCGATGACTGCCAGTGGGCTAACATTTCTTCTGTTA
TGCCAGTAAAACCGAACAGCACTACGCCGTCGATATTACGCCGTTTCAGCACTCCCAAATGTTCGGCAAC
TAATTGCGGGGAAAACTGACTTTCCATCATGATTGGGTCGTAACCTTGTTCATAGAACGCTGGCAGCATG
GTTTGAACGGCGAGATTTTCTGACAACGAATCCAGACGGGTAACAATGATGGCGACCACTTTGCTCTGTT
TGCCCGCCAGTTGTTGTGCGGCGCGGTTGGGAATGTAATTGAGCTCCGCCATCGCCGCTTCCACTTTTTC
CCGCGTTTTCGCAGAAACGTGGCTGGCCTGGTTCACCACGTTGGAAACGGTCGCCGTAGAGACACCGGCA
TACTCTGCGACATCGTATAACGTTACTGGTTTCACATTCACCACCCTGAATTGACTCTCTTCCGGGCGCT
ATCATGCCATACCGCGAAAGGTTTTGCGCGCTAGCCTAAGAAACCATTATTATCATGACATTAACCTATA
AAAATAGGCGTATCACGAGGCCCTTTCGTCTTCACCTCGACAATTCGCGCGCGAAGGCGAAGCGGCATGC
ATTTACGTTGGTACCGACACCATCGAATGGTGCAAAACCTTTCGCGGTATGGCATGATAGCGCCCGGAAG
AGAGTCAATTCAGGGTGGTGAATGTGAAACCAGTAACGTTATACGATGTCGCAGAGTATGCCGGTGTCTC
TACGGCGACCGTTTCCAACGTGGTGAACCAGGCCAGCCACGTTTCTGCGAAAACGCGGGAAAAAGTGGAA
GCGGCGATGGCGGAGCTCAATTACATTCCCAACCGCGTGGCAGCCCAACTGGCGGGCAAACAGAGCGACA
CCATTGGCGTGGTGGTGATGGACGTTTCTGATGCGTTTTTCGGCGCGCTGGTAAAAGCGGTGGATCTGGT
CGCTCAGCAGCATCAGAAATACGTGCTAATCGGCAATAGCTATCATGAAGCGGAAAAAGAGCGTCACGCC
ATTGAGGTGTTAATTCGCCAGCGTTGTAATGCGTTGATTGTTCACTCAAAAGCATTGAGTGACGATGAAC
TGGCGCAATTTATGGATAACATTCCCGGTATGGTGTTAATCAACCGCGTTGTGCCGGGGTACGCCCATCG
TTGCGTTTGCCTGGATAATCTCAGCGGTGCCCGAATGGCGACGCGCATGTTGCTGAATAACGGTCATCAA
CGTATTGGTTATCTTTCTTCCAGCCACGGCATTGAAGATGACGCCATGCGTAAAGCAGGCTGGATGAGTG
CGTTGAAAGAGCAGGATATTATTCCGCCGGAAAGCTGGATTGGCGCTGGTACGCCGGACATGCCGGGCGG
TGAGGCGGCGATGGTTGAACTGCTGGGGCGCAATCTACAACTTACCGCTGTATTTGCTTATAACGACAAT
ATGGCCGCTGGCGCACTGACAGCATTAAAAGATAATGGCATTGCGATTCCGTTACATCTCTCAATCATCG
GGTTCGATGATATTCCCATCGCCCGTTACACCGACCCGCAATTAACGACCGTGCGTTATCCCATTGCTTC
AATGGCGAAATTAGCCACCGAACTGGCCTTGCAGGGGGCAGCAGGCAATATTGATCCTCGTGCCAGCCAC
TGTTTTATGCCGACGTTAGTGCGTCGCCATTCTGTCGCAACACGCCAGAATGCGGCGGCGATCACTAACT
CAACAAATCAGGCGATGTAACCATGGGCGCAACGCAATTAATGTAAGTTAGCGCGAATTGTCGAGGGAAA
TCATAAAAAATTTATTTGCTTTCAGGAAAATTTTTCTGTATAATAGATTCATAAATTTGAGAGAAGAGTT
TAAATATGGCTGGTTCTCGCAGAAAGAAACATATCCATGAAATCCCGCCCCGAATTCATATGTCTAGATA
GCTGAGTAGCCTAGAGTGCGCGACAGGTTTGATGACAAAAAATTAGCGCAAGAAGACAAAAATCACCTTG
CGCTAATGCTCTGTTACAGGTCACTAATACCATCTAAGTAGTTGATTCATAGTGACTGCATATGTTGTGT
TTTACAGTATTATGTAGTCTGTTTTTTATGCAAAATCTAATTTAATATATTGATATTTATATCATTTTAC
GTTTCTCGTTCAGCTTTTTTATACTAAGTTGGCATTATAAAAAAGCATTGCTTATCAATTTGTTGCAACG
AACAGGTCACTATCAGTCAAAATAAAATCATTATTTGATTTCAATTTTGTCCCACTCCCCCTAGAGGCAT
CAAATAAAACGAAAGGCTCAGTCGAAAGACTGGGCCTTTCGTTTTATCTGTTGTTTGTCGGTGAACGCTC
TCCTGAGTAGGACAAATCCGCCGCCCTAGACCTAGGGTACGGGTTTTGCTGCCCGCAAACGGGCTGTTCT
GGTGTTGCTAGTTTGTTATCAGAATCGCAGATCCGGCTTCAGGTTTGCCGGCTGAAAGCGCTATTTCTTC
CAGAATTGCCATGATTTTTTCCCCACGGGAGGCGTCACTGGCTCCCGTGTTGTCGGCAGCTTTGATTCGA
TAAGCAGCATCGCCTGTTTCAGGCTGTCTATGTGTGACTGTTGAGCTGTAACAAGTTGTCTCAGGTGTTC
AATTTCATGTTCTAGTTGCTTTGTTTTACTGGTTTCACCTGTTCTATTAGGTGTTACATGCTGTTCATCT
GTTACATTGTCGATCTGTTCATGGTGAACAGCTTTAAATGCACCAAAAACTCGTAAAAGCTCTGATGTAT
CTATCTTTTTTACACCGTTTTCATCTGTGCATATGGACAGTTTTCCCTTTGATATCTAACGGTGAACAGT
TGTTCTACTTTTGTTTGTTAGTCTTGATGCTTCACTGATAGATACAAGAGCCATAAGAACCTCAGATCCT
TCCGTATTTAGCCAGTATGTTCTCTAGTGTGGTTCGTTGTTTTTGCGTGAGCCATGAGAACGAACCATTG
AGATCATGCTTACTTTGCATGTCACTCAAAAATTTTGCCTCAAAACTGGTGAGCTGAATTTTTGCAGTTA
AAGCATCGTGTAGTGTTTTTCTTAGTCCGTTACGTAGGTAGGAATCTGATGTAATGGTTGTTGGTATTTT
GTCACCATTCATTTTTATCTGGTTGTTCTCAAGTTCGGTTACGAGATCCATTTGTCTATCTAGTTCAACT
TGGAAAATCAACGTATCAGTCGGGCGGCCTCGCTTATCAACCACCAATTTCATATTGCTGTAAGTGTTTA
AATCTTTACTTATTGGTTTCAAAACCCATTGGTTAAGCCTTTTAAACTCATGGTAGTTATTTTCAAGCAT
TAACATGAACTTAAATTCATCAAGGCTAATCTCTATATTTGCCTTGTGAGTTTTCTTTTGTGTTAGTTCT
TTTAATAACCACTCATAAATCCTCATAGAGTATTTGTTTTCAAAAGACTTAACATGTTCCAGATTATATT
TTATGAATTTTTTTAACTGGAAAAGATAAGGCAATATCTCTTCACTAAAAACTAATTCTAATTTTTCGCT
TGAGAACTTGGCATAGTTTGTCCACTGGAAAATCTCAAAGCCTTTAACCAAAGGATTCCTGATTTCCACA
GTTCTCGTCATCAGCTCTCTGGTTGCTTTAGCTAATACACCATAAGCATTTTCCCTACTGATGTTCATCA
TCTGAGCGTATTGGTTATAAGTGAACGATACCGTCCGTTCTTTCCTTGTAGGGTTTTCAATCGTGGGGTT
GAGTAGTGCCACACAGCATAAAATTAGCTTGGTTTCATGCTCCGTTAAGTCATAGCGACTAATCGCTAGT
TCATTTGCTTTGAAAACAACTAATTCAGACATACATCTCAATTGGTCTAGGTGATTTTAATCACTATACC
AATTGAGATGGGCTAGTCAATGATAATTACTAGTCCTTTTCCTTTGAGTTGTGGGTATCTGTAAATTCTG
CTAGACCTTTGCTGGAAAACTTGTAAATTCTGCTAGACCCTCTGTAAATTCCGCTAGACCTTTGTGTGTT
TTTTTTGTTTATATTCAAGTGGTTATAATTTATAGAATAAAGAAAGAATAAAAAAAGATAAAAAGAATAG
ATCCCAGCCCTGTGTATAACTCACTACTTTAGTCAGTTCCGCAGTATTACAAAAGGATGTCGCAAACGCT
GTTTGCTCCTCTACAAAACAGACCTTAAAACCCTAAAGGCTTAAGTAGCACCCTCGCAAGCTCGGGCAAA
TCGCTGAATATTCCTTTTGTCTCCGACCATCAGGCACCTGAGTCGCTGTCTTTTTCGTGACATTCAGTTC
GCTGCGCTCACGGCTCTGGCAGTGAATGGGGGTAAATGGCACTACAGGCGCCTTTTATGGATTCATGCAA
GGAAACTACCCATAATACAAGAAAAGCCCGTCACGGGCTTCTCAGGGCGTTTTATGGCGGGTCTGCTATG
TGGTGCTATCTGACTTTTTGCTGTTCAGCAGTTCCTGCCCTCTGATTTTCCAGTCTGACCACTTCGGATT
ATCCCGTGACAGGTCATTCAGACTGGCTAATGCACCCAGTAAGGCAGCGGTATCATCAACAGGCTTACCC
GTCTTACTGTCCCTAGTGCTTGGATTCTCACCAATAAAAAACGCCCGGCGGCAACCGAGCGTTCTGAACA
AATCCAGATGGAGTTCTGAGGTCATTACTGGATCTATCAACAGGAGTCCAAGCGAGCTCGTAAACTTGGT
CTGACAGTTACCAATGCTTAATCAGTGAGGCACCTATCTCAGCGATCTGTCTATTTCGTTCATCCATAGT
TGCCTGACTCCCCGTCGTGTAGATAACTACGATACGGGAGGGCTTACCATCTGGCCCCAGTGCTGCAATG
ATACCGCGAGACCCACGCTCACCGGCTCCAGATTTATCAGCAATAAACCAGCCAGCCGGAAGGGCCGAGC
GCAGAAGTGGTCCTGCAACTTTATCCGCCTCCATCCAGTCTATTAATTGTTGCCGGGAAGCTAGAGTAAG
TAGTTCGCCAGTTAATAGTTTGCGCAACGTTGTTGCCATTGCTACAGGCATCGTGGTGTCACGCTCGTCG
TTTGGTATGGCTTCATTCAGCTCCGGTTCCCAACGATCAAGGCGAGTTACATGATCCCCCATGTTGTGCA
AAAAAGCGGTTAGCTCCTTCGGTCCTCCGATCGTTGTCAGAAGTAAGTTGGCCGCAGTGTTATCACTCAT
GGTTATGGCAGCACTGCATAATTCTCTTACTGTCATGCCATCCGTAAGATGCTTTTCTGTGACTGGTGAG
TACTCAACCAAGTCATTCTGAGAATAGTGTATGCGGCGACCGAGTTGCTCTTGCCCGGCGTCAATACGGG
ATAATACCGCGCCACATAGCAGAACTTTAAAAGTGCTCATCATTGGAAAACGTTCTTCGGGGCGAAAACT
CTCAAGGATCTTACCGCTGTTGAGATCCAGTTCGATGTAACCCACTCGTGCACCCAACTGATCTTCAGCA
TCTTTTACTTTCACCAGCGTTTCTGGGTGAGCAAAAACAGGAAGGCAAAATGCCGCAAAAAAGGGAATAA
GGGCGACACGGAAATGTTGAATACTCATACTCTTCCTTTTTCAATATTATTGAAGCATTTATCAGGGTTA
TTGTCTCATGAGCGGATACATATTTGAATGTATTTAGAAAAATAAACAAATAGGGGCTCGAG
Features (pLannotate 1.2.2; 12 found; start..end, strand, type, name):
      4..933     -  CDS            treR: TRER_ECOLI - Experimental evidence at protein level: Swiss-Prot protein existence level 1. Repressor of the treBC operon. It is able to bind trehalose- 6-phosphate and trehalose. From Escherichia coli (strain K12).
    946..1009    -  promoter       lacI promoter (fragment): lacI
   1136..1213    +  promoter       lacIq promoter: lacI (mutant); In the lacIq allele, a single base change in the promoter boosts expression of the lacI gene about 10-fold.
   1223..2257    +  CDS            galS: GALS_ECOLI - Experimental evidence at protein level: Swiss-Prot protein existence level 1. Repressor of the mgl operon. Binds galactose and D-fucose as inducers. GalS binds to an operator DNA sequence within its own coding sequence (corresponding to residues 15 to 20). From Escherichia coli (strain K12).
   2311..2332    +  promoter       T5 promoter (fragment): bacteriophage T5 promoter for E. coli RNA polymerase, with embedded lac operator
   2535..2766    -  protein_bind   λ attP: attP; integrase from phage λ λ integrase
   2801..2887    +  terminator     rrnB T1 terminator: Escherichia coli rrnB; transcription terminator T1 from the E. coli rrnB gene
   3422..4372    -  CDS            Rep101: RepA protein needed for replication with the pSC101 origin; rep101
   4420..4642    -  rep_origin     pSC101 ori: low-copy replication origin that requires the Rep101 protein
   5134..5228    -  terminator     lambda t0 terminator: transcription terminator from phage lambda
   5258..6118    -  CDS            AmpR: β-lactamase; bla; confers resistance to ampicillin, carbenicillin, and related antibiotics
   6119..6210    -  promoter       AmpR promoter: bla
