[The description below was written by a language model from this plasmid's Addgene catalogue record and pLannotate feature annotations shown in this document.]
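Description:
pZS1[GalS-T,TreR-T] is a low-copy bacterial expression plasmid of about 6.2 kb for synthetic biology work in E. coli, built on a pZS-series backbone (the record lists pZS5). It replicates from the pSC101 origin, which depends on the plasmid-encoded Rep101 (RepA) protein and keeps copy number low. Selection is by ampicillin through a β-lactamase gene driven by its own promoter and followed by the lambda t0 terminator.

The payload is two divergently oriented repressor cassettes. On one strand, the lacIq promoter, a mutant lacI promoter with roughly tenfold higher activity, drives GalS-T. On the opposite strand, the wild-type lacI promoter (PI) drives TreR-T. Both are synthetic LacI/GalR family chimeras, each about 1 kb. They carry a LacI-type DNA-binding domain with the Y17T, Q18A and R22N ("TAN") substitutions that alter operator specificity, fused to the ligand-binding domain of either GalS or TreR. GalS-T also carries Q54A and TreR-T carries V52A. The automated annotation labels these reading frames galS and treR because of their ligand-binding portions, which in the native proteins respond to galactose or D-fucose and to trehalose or trehalose-6-phosphate, respectively.

Because the two repressors share the same altered DNA-binding domain, they should recognise the same operator while answering to different inducers. This fits the associated work on modular, multi-input transcriptional logic gates. The plasmid appears to act as the constitutive regulator source, with no reporter annotated on it. The annotation also picks up a short T5 promoter fragment, a λ attP site and an rrnB T1 terminator downstream of GalS-T; the record does not explain their role.
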