Addgene plasmid #60775: pZS1[GalS-T,TreR-T]
Purpose: Contains PIq driving expression GalS-T, and PI driving expression of TreR-T.
Depositing lab: Matthew Bennett. Depositing organization: Rice University. Publication: Modular, Multi-Input Transcriptional Logic Gating with Orthogonal LacI/GalR Family Chimeras. Shis DL, Hussain F, Meinhardt S, Swint-Kruse L, Bennett MR. ACS Synth Biol. 2014 Sep 19;3(9):645-51. doi: 10.1021/sb500262f. Epub 2014 Jul 28. PubMed 25035932.
Backbone
  Vector backbone: pZS5
  Backbone manufacturer: Expressys
  Backbone size w/o insert (bp): 4040
  Total vector size (bp): 6222
  Modifications to backbone: Insertion of a PIq driven orf for expression of GalS-T and a PI driven ORF for expression of TreR-T.
  Vector type: Bacterial Expression, Synthetic Biology
Growth in bacteria
  Bacterial resistance: Ampicillin, 100 μg/mL
  Growth temperature: 37°C
  Growth strain: DH10B
  Copy number: Low Copy
Gene/Insert 1
  Gene/Insert name: GalS-T (alt name: LLhS_Q54A, Y17T, Q18A, R22N)
  Species: Synthetic
  Insert size (bp): 1047
  Mutation: LacI/GalR repressor chimera. TAN DBD with GalS LBD. Contains point mutation Q54A
Gene/Insert 2
  Gene/Insert name: TreR-T (alt name: LLhT_V52A, Y17T, Q18A, R22N)
  Species: Synthetic
  Insert size (bp): 1047
  Mutation: LacI/GalR repressor chimera. TAN DBD with TreR LBD. Contains point mutation V52A
Terms and licenses: Academic/Nonprofit Terms; Industry Terms: Not Available to Industry
How to cite: pZS1[GalS-T,TreR-T] was a gift from Matthew Bennett (Addgene plasmid # 60775 ; http://n2t.net/addgene:60775 ; RRID:Addgene_60775)
