>Addgene plasmid #60775 | pZS1[GalS-T,TreR-T] | addgene partial sequence | sequence record 112453 | AmpSeq-F 5'-ctcatgagcggatacatatttgaa-3'
TCAGGACAGGGTGGCGGGGATGATGATTTGTTGCGGTTCGCTGCGCCCGGTTACCTGCGCGATCAACTGG
CAAGCCGCCTGGCGTCCAGCTTCGGCGTAACCGGGATCTACGGTTACGATCTCCGGATGGAGGAATTTCA
TTAACGGCGTATTACCGACGCTCGCCAGTTGCAAGGTGTCGATGCGTTGCTCTTGCAGGTATTTACTTGC
GCCAAGTGCCAGCGTGTCGGTTGCGCACAGTAAGGCGGTAGTTTCAGGCGTAATCACTTTTGCAACGTTC
TCATAGCCTTGCTTCATAGCAAGCCCTGGCAGGGCGGCAACGGGATGCAGTTTATGCGCTTTGCAGAACG
CCAGGTAGGCTTCGTGACGTCGCTTACCGGTTGTCACGTCACTGTGCGGCACGCCGAGATAACTGATATT
ACGATGCCCCTGGTCATACAGCCGTTGCATCAGGATTTTGATTGCCCCTTCGTCGTCATAACAGACCGAA
GCAAAGCCTTTTGCGTCACGCGCCAGCAGAACCAGCGATGACTGCCAGTGGGCTAACATTTCTTCTGTTA
TGCCAGTAAAACCGAACAGCACTACGCCGTCGATATTACGCCGTTTCAGCACTCCCAAATGTTCGGCAAC
TAATTGCGGGGAAAACTGACTTTCCATCATGATTGGGTCGTAACCTTGTTCATAGAACGCTGGCAGCATG
GTTTGAACGGCGAGATTTTCTGACAACGAATCCAGACGGGTAACAATGATGGCGACC
